>Addgene plasmid #148404 | pAc5.1B-lambdaN-HA-DmNot1-FNKRNFKFEtoAAAAAAAAA-dsRNAres_AC | depositor full sequence | sequence record 290852 | Full Sequence
CTTCAAGGAATTAATTCTATATTCTAAAAACACAAATGATACTTCTAAAAAAAATCATGAATGGCATCAA
CTCTGAATCAAATCTTTGCAGATGCACCTACTTCTCATTTCCACTGTCACATCATTTTTCCAGATCTCGC
TGCCTGTTATGTGGCCCACAAACCAAGACACGTTTTATGGCCATTAAAGCTGGCTGATCGTCGCCAAACA
CCAAATACATATCAATATGTACATTCGAGAAAGAAGCGATCAAAGAAGCGTCTTCGGGCGAGTAGGAGAA
TGCGGAGGAGAAGGAGAACGAGCTGATCTAGTATCTCTCCACAATCCAATGCCAACTGACCAACTGGCCA
TATTCGGAGCAATTTGAAGCCAATTTCCATCGCCTGGCGATCGCTCCATTCTTGGCTATATGTTTTTCAC
CGTTCCCGGGGCCATTTTCAAAGACTCGTCGGTAAGATAAGATTGTGTCACTCGCTGTCTCTCTTCATTT
GTCGAAGAATGCTGAGGAATTTCGCGATGACGTCGGCGAGTATTTTGAAGAATGAGAATAATTTGTATTT
ATACGAAAATCAGTTAGTGGAATTTTCTACAAAAACATGTTATCTATAGATAATTTTGTTGCAAAATATG
TTGACTATGACAAAGATTGTATGTATATACCTTTAATGTATTCTCATTTTCTTATGTATTTATAATGGCA
ATGATGATACTGATGATATTTTAAGATGATGCCAGACCACAGGCTGATTTCTGCGTCTTTTGCCGAACGC
AGTGCATGTGCGGTTGTTGTTTTTTGGAATAGTTTCAATTTTCGGACTGTCCGCTTTGATTTCAGTTTCT
TGGCTTATTCAAAAAGCAAAGTAAAGCCAAAAAAGCGAGATGGCAATACCAAATGCGGCAAAACGGTAGT
GGAAGGAAAGGGGTGCGGGGCAGCGGAAGGAAGGGTGGGGCGGGGCGTGGCGGGGTCTGTGGCTGGGCGC
GACGTCACCGACGTTGGAGCCACTCCTTTGACCATGTGTGCGTGTGTGTATTATTCGTGTCTCGCCACTC
GCCGGTTGTTTTTTTCTTTTTATCTCGCTCTCTCTAGCGCCATCTCGTACGCATGCTCAACGCACCGCAT
GTTGCCGTGTCCTTTATGCGTCATTTTGGCTCGAAATAGGCAATTATTTAAACAAAGATTAGTCAACGAA
AACGCTAAAATAAATAAGTCTACAATATGGTTACTTATTGCCATGTGTGTGCAGCCAACGATAGCAACAA
AAGCAACAACACAGTGGCTTTCCCTCTTTCACTTTTTGTTTGCAAGCGCGTGCGAGCAAGACGGCACGAC
CGGCAAACGCAATTACGCTGACAAAGAGCAGACGAAGTTTTGGCCGAAAAACATCAAGGCGCCTGATACG
AATGCATTTGCAATAACAATTGCGATATTTAATATTGTTTATGAAGCTGTTTGACTTCAAAACACACAAA
AAAAAAAATAAAACAAATTATTTGAAAGAGAATTAGGAATCGGACAGCTTATCGTTACGGGCTAACAGCA
CACCGAGACGAAATAGCTTACCTGACGTCACAGCCTCTGGAAGAACTGCCGCCAAGCAGAGAGAGAGAGA
AAAAGAGGGAGAGCAGCTTAGACCGCATGTGCTTGTGTGTGAGGCGTCTCTCTCTTCGTCTCCTGTTTGC
GCAAACGCATAGACTGCACTGAGAAAATCGATTACCTATTTTTTATGAATGAATATTTGCACTATTACTA
TTCAAAACTATTAAGATAGCAATCACATTCAATAGCCAAATACTATACCACCTGAGCGATGCAACGAAAT
GATCAATTTGAGCAAAAATGCTGCATATTTAGGACGGCATCATTATAGAAATGCTTCTTGCTGTGTACTT
TTCTCTCGTCTGGCAGCTGTTTCGCCGTTATTGTTAAAACCGGCTTAAGTTAGGTGTGTTTTCTACGACT
AGTGATGCCCCTACTAGAAGATGTGTGTTGCACAAATGTCCCTGAATAACCAATTTGAAGTGCAGATAGC
AGTAAACGTAAGCTAATATGAATATTATTTAACTGTAATGTTTTAATATCGCTGGACATTACTAATAAAC
CCACTATAAACACATGTACATATGTATGTTTTGGCATACAATGAGTAGTTGGGGAAAAAATGTGTAAAAG
CACCGTGACCATCACAGCATAAAGATAACCAGCTGAAGTATCGAATATGAGTAACCCCCAAATTGAATCA
CATGCCGCAACTGATAGGACCCATGGAAGTACACTCTTCATGGCGATATACAAGACACACACAAGCACGA
ACACCCAGTTGCGGAGGAAATTCTCCGTAAATGAAAACCCAATCGGCGAACAATTCATACCCATATATGG
TAAAAGTTTTGAACGCGACTTGAGAGCGGAGAGCATTGCGGCTGATAAGGTTTTAGCGCTAAGCGGGCTT
TATAAAACGGGCTGCGGGACCAGTTTTCATATCACTACCGTTTGAGTTCTTGTGCTGTGTGGATACTCCT
CCCGACACAAAGCCGCTCCATCAGCCAGCAGTCGTCTAATCCAGAGACCCCGGATCGGGGTACCAACATG
GACGCACAAACACGACGACGTGAGCGTCGCGCTGAGAAACAAGCTCAATGGAAAGCTGCAAACGGTGGAT
CTCCTCCACATATGGCTTACCCATACGATGTTCCAGATTACGCTCCTCCAAGCTTAATTAAGATGAACGT
AGAGAGCCAACTGAAGACACCGCCAACGCACATTCGAAATCTGGTCAAGCACGTGAACAAGCGAAATTTT
AATGAGAGCAGCGAGCAAATAAATCAGTTCGTTAAAGAGCACGGCCTGGAAGCGGATCGCAGCAGCCTGC
GCCACCTGTTCTCCGTGATCAACTTCAGCGATCTCGTGCCATCAGTTACGGTCCAGCTGCAGGCGAAGCT
CCTGGGCATCCAGTTGGAGCGTCAGCTTCACAGTTCATCGTTTGTGTCCAACATCTGCTACGCTTTTGAC
CAGTTCTTCGCCAGCAACCAGAAGTCCCTGAAGCCTGTTGCGGTAGCGGATCTCGTTGGCCAGGTCGCCC
GACTGACCGGCATCAACAAGGTTTGTGAGTGCGTCTTTGCCTTGGCCTTGACCCACTCCTCGTACACAGA
ACTCAAACATTCTGCCAGGAACAACCTAAAAGGTAGCCTCAGCGAACTTATAGACTCTTACTTGGGTAAT
AAAGGCACCGGCCCAGCCGACAGCGGTCTCCGGGAGATCTCCTTCGATCTACTGCAGTATTTGCTGTGCT
GCCTTAGCGAGTACGTACAACCGCAGGTGGAAGCACAGTTTTTGATCAAGCTTCGTGAGGAGTTTCCGCG
CCAGGCGGTACCGCTGGTTCTAGCGCCGTTCCTTTACGGCTCGACGACGGCGACGATTGCGGGAGCAGGT
GCCAGCGAAACGGATGCGGAGGCCGAAGCGACGACTAATAGCAACAGCTCCAGTTTCGAAGCAGATGCTT
TGAACGAGGTGGGAATCGAGGATATTTATGACCATTTAAGCGAGATAATATTCACCAACCAGGGCAAAAA
TAATATTATGGACACATCTTGGATTAATCTAATCCTTGAAATCGGTTATGAATTTACATCGAGCGTTGAA
GAGTGTAAGAATCATTTGTGTTCCCGCGAGCGAGAACGCGCTGAGCTCCAGTCCAAAGATGTCGCCAAGA
TCGTGGGTCTTATGTGCCGACGGCACTCCTCCCTGCTCGATTGTAATGTGAATCTACCGACGCCGGCGAA
CTTCTGGCCTGGTCAGGGACAGGGCGGTGGCAGCAACAGCAGTGGCTCTTCGCAGACACAAATCACTCCG
CAGCAACAGAACCCGGGCAGCAGTAACAACAACGATGGCAGCGATGGCAATTCGTCCAGTGATAAGAAGG
ACAAGAAGGAGACGACGGAGGCCACGCAAACTTGGAAGCCAGATGTCTTTGTGCAGGCGCTCAAGGAGGT
GGTGCCTCAGCTCAACTGGAAGGACGTGTGCATGGAACTTGATCATCCCGAGTTCGTGCTGAAGGATCGC
ATCGGTTTGGAGCTTTTGCTCACCATCCTTCGGCTGGCCACTGGCTCTAACATATTTCCACATCCAGAAT
GCATTTACCGTCACTGGGCAAACACGGAAGGTCAGCTGTCGCTTATCGCGACAATGCTGAAGAACCCGGA
TCTCTTTTCCTTCGCCGACTTTGTATTTAGCCAGCCAGCGTTGGATGTGCTTAAGACAGCTCCGGATGCG
GACAATAAGGAGATCTCGTCCTGGAAGTCGCTTCACCTGGTGGAGGTGCTGCTCTCCATTGCGGACAAGG
GATACTATACGCAGGTCCATGAGCTATTCAAGTTCCCAGCGCAGAACTGTCCCGATGTGCTATTTTTGGC
CTTATTGAACACAAGTCCGCCTATGACGCCACTGCGTCAGGATCTGTTTAACCAACTGATACCAACGTTC
CTTGGCAACCATCCCAACTCGAACGTGATCTTGGCCAGCGCCTGGAGCTCGAACAGCTTCCAACTTCGTT
CCAATATCATGAATGCTATGTCCGAGTGGTATCTCCGAGGCAATGAGTTCGATCAGGTGAAACTGTCGCG
CATCCTGGATCTTGCCCAGGATTTAAAAGCGCTATCAGCGCTGCTCAACGCCCGTTCATTTTTATTCATT
ATCGACCTGGCTTGCCTTGCCTCTCGGCGCGAGTACCTGAAGCTGGAAAAGTGGCTTACCGATAAAATTC
GCGAACATGGAGAGCCTTTTATGCAGGCTATAATCAAGGTTCTGCACCGCCGCTGCCCGCAGGTTATCAA
CGCCAAAGTGCCAGAGGATCAGCTGCCTCCCAAGCAGGCGCAGCTTTTGCCCGAGACAGTTACAACCATG
ATCAACTGTCTGCAAACGTGCATCAATAACTGCATGCAGCCGGAGATGGTCGAAGTCATCATGCAAATGA
CCGCGAACGTGGCGATTATGGCTAACATGGCGCGTGCCCAACAGCAGCAGCAGCCAGGATTGGTTCCGCC
GCCTCCACCAACAATTCTGCGCGGCCATCGTGGTATGGATCTGCCTGGAGGCATAGTCCCTCCGCCACCG
CAGCAACCGTTCTCCGGAAACCTCAACGCGCAGATGTTTGGACCAGGAATGGATCCGCTAACGAATATGT
CCAACAACTTAGCCGGCCTCAACCTCAGCGGCCCGAACGGAGCATTTAATTTTGGAAACATGCTAACTTC
TCCATCGCGTCTGATGACTCCGGGAGCCAATCCCTATCCGCTGAACCTCATGCAGATGCCGCAGGCTCCG
CCACCACCCAACGTAGGAAACCTAGGCCGCATGCTGCCAGGGGGTCCACAACAGCAGACTCCAACGCCGA
CTCCAACGGCCCCCAATCCAAACAACCCTGTGATGGCCGATCTCCAGATACCTGTGTCAAAGGAAGTTGA
AGACGAGGTCAACTCATACTTTCAGCGCATCTACAACCACCAGCCGAATCCAACGCTGTCCATCGATGAA
GTGCTGGACATTTTGCAAAGATTTAAAGAGTCAAGTAACCGGCGCGAGCAGGAAGTCTTTTTGTGCATGC
TGCGCAATCTGTTCGAGGAATATCGCTTTTTCTGTCAATACCCAGAGAAAGAGCTACAGATTACTGCGCA
GCTATTTGGTGGCATTATTGATCGTAACCTGGTGCCCACTTTTGTTGCACTGGGCCTTTCTCTGCGCTGT
GTCTTGGATGCCCTCCGCAAGCCCGATGGATCTAAGCTTTACTATTTCGGTGTGACGGCACTGGACAGAT
TCAGAACTCGATTGCACACCTACAACAAATACTGCGAGCATATCCGCTCCATTCCTCACTTCTCTGACTT
CCCGCCGCACCTTATTCAGTATGTGGAATACGGAATGCACGGCCAGGAGCCGCCGCCGCAGAAGTTGATT
GGACTCAGCAATACGATTCCTTCGGCGATATCTAGCGGACCAGGAACGGAACCAATTTACAGGAATAGCT
CCATGTTAGGTAATATGCCCGCTGCCACCCCGGGATCGGGACCGAAATCAAACGCTGCTGTATCGCATGC
CACGAGAATGAAGTCCATCGCCAATGCCACCAATATCGACACACTTTTGGTGGCCAACCAGGAAGAGAAA
GTGACTGTGCCACCAGAGCCTGTGCAGGACAAAACTGCCGCTATTTTCAACGCCTTGAGCCAGCTGAACA
TACCGCAGGCGTGCGATGAGATAAAGGAGATTATGACCAAGGAGTATTGGCCGTGGCTAGCGCAATATCT
GGTCCTCAAAGCGGCATCAATGGAGTTCGCCGCCCACACACTATATTACAACTTTTTGGATGCCCTTAAA
AACGGCGAGATCAACCGATTCGTAACCAAAGAGACCCTACGCAACATCAAGGTACTCTTGCGCTCCGATA
AGGGAGTTATTAATTTCTCCGATCGAAGTCTGTTGAAGAACCTCGGACACTGGTTGGGCATGATGACCTT
AGGTCGCAATCGCCCCATCCTGCAGTTGGATCTGGATCTTAAATCCCTTTTGGCTGAGGCTTACCACAAG
GGCCAGCAGGAACTGCTTTTTGTGGTTCCTTTCGTAGCCAAGATCCTTGAGTCATCCGCCAAGTCTCGCA
TCTTCCGATCGCCCAATCCATGGACAATGGGTATCATGTACGTGCTTGCTGAGCTTCACCAGGAGCCAGA
CCTTGCGCTGAACCTGAAGGCTGAAATCGCAGTACTCTGCAAAACACTTAATCTGGAGTTGGCCAAGTTG
CGACAAGTGATCTACCTGAAGGATCCCAATCGAACTCACCGGATTGAAGAGCAGATGTCGCAACCAAAAC
CGAAACAACTTGAGCCAGTGGCTTCTGCGCCAGCTCTACCGCGTGAACAGCAATCCCCGGCACAACCTCC
GCCACCACCACAACAGCAGCAACCACCGCAGCAGCAGGTACCTCCACCGCCATCCTCTGCGGACGTGGAC
GCCCAAAATGCGGCCGCTATGATGATGGCAGCGGGCGGAGCTAATAGTACTCCTGGATCGGTATCTTCGC
CCAATCTACCCACCGATTCCAGCCAGGTGGCACTACCGCCACCAGAGCCGCGCTATTCATACGTGGACGT
AAACGTGAGCAACTTCCAGCTTATTGGTCAGCAGTTGGTACTGCCACCCAATACTCCGTTCCTGCACGCC
AATCCCGGAATCAAACACATGGTCGTCAACGCCGTGGAGCGCACGATAACCGACTGGTTGCAGCCTATTG
TGGACCGAAGCATCCGCATTGCCTGTGCCACCACCGAGCAGATCATCCGCAAGGACTTCGCCCTGGATGC
TGACGAGAACCGAATGCGCACTGCCGCTCATCAGATGGTACGAAACCTTGCCGCCGGCATGGCCATGATT
ACCGGTAAGGATGAGATAGCGCGTGCTATTAGCCAGAATCTGCACAAGGCCTTGCTGTCGGGTCTAAATG
GGATGCCCAGCATGGCTGAGATCCAAGCTGCTGCTATGCAGTTAGCCAGCGAAAATGTTGAGCTAGTTTG
CGCTTTCATTCAGAAAACATCTGCTGAAAAGGCAGCCGCAGAGATCGATAGGCGTCTAAGCACCGATTTC
GAGACCAGAAAAATTGCTCGTGAAGAGGGCAACCGCTTTGTGGACGCCCAGATCCTCACCTATCAACAGG
AGCGTCTTCCAGAAGCAGTGCGCATCAAGGTGGGCGCGGCTCCAGCTACACTTTATGCTGTGTACTCGGA
GTTCGCTAGAAGCATACCTGGCTTCCAGCAGATGAGCGATCGCGATATTGCCCTGTTTGTGCCCAAGCCG
ACGGATTTGTCTCAGCCAAATGTGTTTGCTAATGATGATAGCATGGTATACGGGGAACTGGCTAGCAAAA
TGGAGGCCTTCATGAACACGGCAATCGGAGTGCCGACACTCCAGATCCAGGCTAGCAAGATGCACATGCT
ACTCAACGCCCTGATAGCGACGCGTCGACTGCGTGACCAAGAGTCTGCCTTTAATCTGCTGACCCGCGCG
GTCGAGGGTTTGACCGAAGGATTGGTCAATATGCATGAAAACATGGAGCAAATGAAGATGTACCAAAACA
TCCATCTCCGTATCCTTGGCTTGCTGAACAACAGTTTCGGTGCTCCAAACACAGAGCGAGCGGTAACAAA
GTGTTTCTTCGATATCCGAGAGGAGGTGCGATATAACGTGGAGGCAGCTCGCGCTTTGATTACGTCGCAC
TTTGTCAATCTGAATCAGTTTGACGGAATGCTACGCGACTGCATGGACAACGGAAACAATTATGTGGCTA
TATCGTTCGGTATCGCACTGCTGGAGCGCCTCATCATGGACGATCGAGTGATTAATATTGTTTCGGACAA
CGAATTCATGGCAACTGTTGAGCTGCTAGGTAGGCTGACCCAACACCGTCACCGCTACCCCGAGTGTATC
GTCAACGCCATCGACACCCTGTGGTCCGGCAATTTCAATAGCTCCTCCGATTATTCCCCCTTTAATGGAA
ACGACCGCTATCTGAGCGGCGCTAGCCACTATATTCATAGCGGAATGCACCATGTCCGCTCGTGTGACAC
CGACGACCCCCCCGGACTCCAGGAAAAAACCGAATTCTTGTTGAAAGACTGGGTGGCCTTGTATACCCAG
CAAAATCAACAATCGACCCGTGACGCCCGTAATTTTGGCGCCTTCGTGCAAAAAATGAATACCTACGGCA
TTTTGAAGACCGATGATCTGATTACGCGCTTCTTTCGTCAAGCTACCCATATCTGTACCGACGTCGTCTA
TCGTATGTTTGCTGAACCCAGCCTTCCCATTAATCAAGCTAAGAATAAAATTTTTCAATGGATTGACGCC
TTTGTGCACTTGATCGCCATGCTGGTCCGCCATTCGGGAGAGGCCGGCAACCCCACGACGAAAATTAATT
TGCTCAATAAAGTCTTGGGAATCGTCTTGGGCACCTTGATCAAAGATCACGAAATGCGCGGAGTGTCCTT
TCAACAAGTGGGATATCACCGTTTTTTTATGATGTTGTTTATGGAATTGTGTACCGCTGACGTCATCCTG
GAAAGCTTGATGCATAGCATCGTCAGCGCTTTTGCTTACACATATCACTTGTTGAATCCCAGCGTGGCTC
CGGGATTCTGCTTTGCTTGGTTGGAGCTCATTTCGCATCGCGTCTTCCTGGGCCGCATCCTGGTCCAAAT
TCCCGGGCAAAAGGGCTGGCCACTTTACGCTCAATTGCTGCAGGACCTTTTTAAATATCTTGCGCCCTTC
TTACGCAACACTGAGCTCGGCAAACCAGTCCAGCTTTTGTACAAGGGGACGCTACGTGTTCTGCTCGTTC
TGCTTCACGACTTCCCGGAGTTCTTGTGCGACTATCATTTTGGGTTCTGTGACACCATCCCGCCCAATTG
CGTCCAGATGCGTAACATCATCCTGTCGGCGTTTCCGCGCAACATGCGCTTGCCCGATCCCTTCACGCCC
AACCTAAAAGTGGACATGCTGTCGGACAGTAGTAATGCGCCTAAGGTGCTCAGTAGCTACATTATGAACA
TCCAGCCCGCGAACTTTAAGAAGGATTTGGACTCGTACCTCAAGGCCCGGGCGCCAGTTACTTTTCTATC
GGAATTACGTGGTCACTTGCAGGTGACAAGCGAGCCAGGAACTCGTTACAACATGGCGCTGATGAATGCT
CTGGTCATGTATGTGGGAACTCAGGCGATTGCTTTGATCAGAAACAAAAACTTTGTGCCCAACACCTCGA
ACATAGCACACAGCGCCCACATGGATATCTTCCAGAATCTTGCTGTTGACTTGGATACGGAGGGTCGCTA
TCTGTTCTTGAATGCGATTGCGAACCAGTTGCGCTATCCCAACAGCCACACGCACTACTTCAGCTGTGCG
GTGCTGCATCTGTTTGCCGAGGCCAACTCGGAGGCAATTCAGGAGCAGATCACTCGCGTACTTCTGGAAC
GATTGATCGTGAACCGCCCGCATCCTTGGGGACTGTTGATCACTTTTATTGAGCTGATCAAAAATCCCAT
CTACAAGTTCTGGGACCATGACTTTGTGCACTGTGCGCCAGAGATCACCAAGCTCTTTGAATCGGTGGCC
CGTTCCTGTCTGGCCAAGTCGAACGTCACCCAGCAGTTGAACATGCCCGTCGTCGATGGCGAGGGCCAGG
AGGTAGCCACCATCAACTGATCTAGAGGGCCCGCGGTTCGAAGGTAAGCCTATCCCTAACCCTCTCCTCG
GTCTCGATTCTACGCGTACCGGTCATCATCACCATCACCATTGAGTTTAAACCCGCTGATCAGCCTCGAC
TGTGCCTTCTAAGGCCTGAGCTCGCTGATCAGCCTCGATCGAGGATCCAGACATGATAAGATACATTGAT
GAGTTTGGACAAACCACAACTAGAATGCAGTGAAAAAAATGCTTTATTTGTGAAATTTGTGATGCTATTG
CTTTATTTGTAACCATTATAAGCTGCAATAAACAAGTTAACAACAACAATTGCATTCATTTTATGTTTCA
GGTTCAGGGGGAGGTGTGGGAGGTTTTTTAAAGCAAGTAAAACCTCTACAAATGTGGTATGGCTGATTAT
GATCAGTCGACCGATGCCCTTGAGAGCCTTCAACCCAGTCAGCTCCTTCCGGTGGGCGCGGGGCATGACT
ATCGTCGCCGCACTTATGACTGTCTTCTTTATCATGCAACTCGTAGGACAGGTGCCGGCAGCGCTCTGGG
TCATTTTCGGCGAGGACCGCTTTCGCTGGAGCGCGACGATGATCGGCCTGTCGCTTGCGGTATTCGGAAT
CTTGCACGCCCTCGCTCAAGCCTTCGTCACTGGTCCCGCCACCAAACGTTTCGGCGAGAAGCAGGCCATT
ATCGCCGGCATGGCGGCCGACGCGCTGGGCTACGTCTTGCTGGCGTTCGCGACGCGAGGCTGGATGGCCT
TCCCCATTATGATTCTTCTCGCTTCCGGCGGCATCGGGATGCCCGCGTTGCAGGCCATGCTGTCCAGGCA
GGTAGATGACGACCATCAGGGACAGCTTCAAGGATCGCTCGCGGCTCTTACCAGCCAGCAAAAGGCCAGG
AACCGTAAAAAGGCCGCGTTGCTGGCGTTTTTCCATAGGCTCCGCCCCCCTGACGAGCATCACAAAAATC
GACGCTCAAGTCAGAGGTGGCGAAACCCGACAGGACTATAAAGATACCAGGCGTTTCCCCCTGGAAGCTC
CCTCGTGCGCTCTCCTGTTCCGACCCTGCCGCTTACCGGATACCTGTCCGCCTTTCTCCCTTCGGGAAGC
GTGGCGCTTTCTCAATGCTCACGCTGTAGGTATCTCAGTTCGGTGTAGGTCGTTCGCTCCAAGCTGGGCT
GTGTGCACGAACCCCCCGTTCAGCCCGACCGCTGCGCCTTATCCGGTAACTATCGTCTTGAGTCCAACCC
GGTAAGACACGACTTATCGCCACTGGCAGCAGCCACTGGTAACAGGATTAGCAGAGCGAGGTATGTAGGC
GGTGCTACAGAGTTCTTGAAGTGGTGGCCTAACTACGGCTACACTAGAAGGACAGTATTTGGTATCTGCG
CTCTGCTGAAGCCAGTTACCTTCGGAAAAAGAGTTGGTAGCTCTTGATCCGGCAAACAAACCACCGCTGG
TAGCGGTGGTTTTTTTGTTTGCAAGCAGCAGATTACGCGCAGAAAAAAAGGATCTCAAGAAGATCCTTTG
ATCTTTTCTACGGGGTCTGACGCTCAGTGGAACGAAAACTCACGTTAAGGGATTTTGGTCATGAGATTAT
CAAAAAGGATCTTCACCTAGATCCTTTTAAATTAAAAATGAAGTTTTAAATCAATCTAAAGTATATATGA
GTAAACTTGGTCTGACAGTTACCAATGCTTAATCAGTGAGGCACCTATCTCAGCGATCTGTCTATTTCGT
TCATCCATAGTTGCCTGACTCCCCGTCGTGTAGATAACTACGATACGGGAGGGCTTACCATCTGGCCCCA
GTGCTGCAATGATACCGCGAGACCCACGCTCACCGGCTCCAGATTTATCAGCAATAAACCAGCCAGCCGG
AAGGGCCGAGCGCAGAAGTGGTCCTGCAACTTTATCCGCCTCCATCCAGTCTATTAATTGTTGCCGGGAA
GCTAGAGTAAGTAGTTCGCCAGTTAATAGTTTGCGCAACGTTGTTGCCATTGCTGCAGGCATCGTGGTGT
CACGCTCGTCGTTTGGTATGGCTTCATTCAGCTCCGGTTCCCAACGATCAAGGCGAGTTACATGATCCCC
CATGTTGTGCAAAAAAGCGGTTAGCTCCTTCGGTCCTCCGATCGTTGTCAGAAGTAAGTTGGCCGCAGTG
TTATCACTCATGGTTATGGCAGCACTGCATAATTCTCTTACTGTCATGCCATCCGTAAGATGCTTTTCTG
TGACTGGTGAGTACTCAACCAAGTCATTCTGAGAATAGTGTATGCGGCGACCGAGTTGCTCTTGCCCGGC
GTCAACACGGGATAATACCGCGCCACATAGCAGAACTTTAAAAGTGCTCATCATTGGAAAACGTTCTTCG
GGGCGAAAACTCTCAAGGATCTTACCGCTGTTGAGATCCAGTTCGATGTAACCCACTCGTGCACCCAACT
GATCTTCAGCATCTTTTACTTTCACCAGCGTTTCTGGGTGAGCAAAAACAGGAAGGCAAAATGCCGCAAA
AAAGGGAATAAGGGCGACACGGAAATGTTGAATACTCATACTCTTCCTTTTTCAATATTATTGAAGCATT
TATCAGGGTTATTGTCTCATGAGCGGATACATATTTGAATGTATTTAGAAAAATAAACAAATAGGGGTTC
CGCGCACATTTCCCCGAAAAGTGCCACCTGACGTCTAAGAAACCATTATTATCATGACATTAACCTATAA
AAATAGGCGTATCACGAGGCCCTTTCGT
Features (pLannotate 1.2.2; 10 found; start..end, strand, type, name):
     56..2568    +  promoter       Ac5 promoter: Drosophila melanogaster actin 5C promoter
   2588..2653    +  CDS            N (fragment): REGN_LAMBD - Experimental evidence at protein level: Swiss-Prot protein existence level 1. Plays a role as a transcriptional antitermination factor that allows the virus to initiate its lytic phase. Activates expression of the delayed viral early genes by modifying host RNA polymerase (RNAP) into a form that is resistant to termination signals. This antitermination function requires the host NusA protein which serves to stabilize the interaction between antitermination protein N and host RNA polymerase. From Escherichia phage lambda (Bacteriophage lambda).
   2678..2704    +  CDS            3xHA (fragment): three tandem HA epitope tags
  10263..10304   +  CDS            V5 tag: epitope tag from simian virus 5
  10404..10538   -  polyA_signal   SV40 poly(A) signal: SV40 polyadenylation signal
  10561..10645   -  CDS            large T antigen (fragment): large T antigen from SV40 (simian virus 40)
  10646..11116   +  CDS            TcR (fragment): tetracycline efflux protein; tet; confers resistance to tetracycline
  11160..11748   -  rep_origin     ori: high-copy-number ColE1/pMB1/pBR322/pUC origin of replication
  11919..12779   -  CDS            AmpR: β-lactamase; bla; confers resistance to ampicillin, carbenicillin, and related antibiotics
  12780..12884   -  promoter       AmpR promoter: bla
