[The description below was written by a language model from this plasmid's Addgene catalogue record and pLannotate feature annotations shown in this document.]
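Description:
pAc5.1B-lambdaN-HA-DmNot1-FNKRNFKFEtoAAAAAAAAA-dsRNAres_AC is an insect-cell expression plasmid of about 13 kb. The catalogue lists the backbone as unknown, although the name and annotated features point to a pAc5.1-type vector. It is propagated in E. coli through a ColE1/pUC-family origin and selected with ampicillin via the bla gene and its own promoter. The record describes it as low copy even though the origin is annotated as a high-copy type. Short fragments of a tetracycline resistance gene and SV40 large T antigen are also annotated, and these appear to be non-functional backbone remnants.

Expression is driven by the Drosophila melanogaster actin 5C promoter, a strong constitutive promoter used in fly cell lines, and terminated by an SV40 polyadenylation signal. Downstream of the promoter sit a short fragment of the bacteriophage lambda N protein and an HA epitope (annotated as a partial match to 3xHA). The large unannotated region that follows corresponds to the D. melanogaster Not1 open reading frame, encoding the scaffold subunit of the CCR4-NOT deadenylase complex. A vector-derived V5 tag lies after the insert, but the record does not say whether it is translated in frame.

The lambda N peptide binds BoxB RNA hairpins, so such fusions are typically used to tether a protein to a BoxB-containing reporter mRNA, with HA allowing detection. In this variant the FNKRNFKFE motif is replaced by nine alanines. The "dsRNAres" label indicates silent changes that make the transcript resistant to dsRNA knockdown, which suits complementation experiments in cells depleted of endogenous Not1. The record also notes ten silent mutations and two substitutions, N605S and K759M, relative to the reference sequence.
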