Addgene plasmid #148404: pAc5.1B-lambdaN-HA-DmNot1-FNKRNFKFEtoAAAAAAAAA-dsRNAres_AC
Purpose: Insect Expression of DmNot1-FNKRNFKFEtoAAAAAAAAA-dsRNares
Depositing lab: Elisa Izaurralde. Depositing organization: Max Planck Institute for Developmental Biology. Publication: miRISC and the CCR4-NOT complex silence mRNA targets independently of 43S ribosomal scanning. Kuzuoglu-Ozturk D, Bhandari D, Huntzinger E, Fauser M, Helms S, Izaurralde E. EMBO J. 2016 Jun 1;35(11):1186-203. doi: 10.15252/embj.201592901. Epub 2016 Mar 23. PubMed 27009120.
Backbone
  Vector backbone: Unknown
  Vector type: Insect Expression
Growth in bacteria
  Bacterial resistance: Ampicillin, 100 μg/mL
  Growth temperature: 37°C
  Growth strain: DH5alpha
  Copy number: Low Copy
Gene/Insert
  Gene/Insert name: DmNot1-FNKRNFKFEtoAAAAAAAAA-dsRNares
  Species: D. melanogaster (fly)
  Mutation: 10 silent mutations and two non silent N605S, K759M compared to the sequence given by NCBI: NM_001103772.2.
  Entrez Gene: Not1 (a.k.a. Dmel_CG34407, CG1874, CG1884, CG34407, Dmel\CG34407, Dmel_CG1874, Dmel_CG1884, NOT, NOT1, anon-EST:Liang-1.29, anon-WO0118547.221, clone 1.29, not1)
  Cloning method: Unknown
Terms and licenses: Academic/Nonprofit Terms; Industry Terms: Not Available to Industry
Depositor comments: Plasmids from this collection were made available to the research community and donated after the lab closed. Please note that the sequence provided by the depositing laboratory may be theoretical/predicted or based on Sanger sequencing results. There may be discrepancies between sequencing results obtained by Addgene and the depositor sequence. If an Addgene verified sequence is not available, please contact before placing your order to request that our lab fully sequence the plasmid.
How to cite: pAc5.1B-lambdaN-HA-DmNot1-FNKRNFKFEtoAAAAAAAAA-dsRNAres_AC was a gift from Elisa Izaurralde (Addgene plasmid # 148404 ; http://n2t.net/addgene:148404 ; RRID:Addgene_148404)
